>Addgene plasmid #40368 | pBACgus4x/cdc37/LRRK2 1867-2141 | depositor full sequence | sequence record 52045 | pBACgus4x/cdc37/LRRK2 1867-2141 sequence 10095 bps
ATAAATTGCATGACGATTGTCTGGTGGGCCACCTGCTCCATGAGTGCACATTTCTCCTCCACCTCTAGGT
CAATGCACCAAATGACCAGGTAATTGGCTGTCTCCTCGCACACCAGGTGGACGTTGTCTGACAGGTACTT
TTGGCTGTCATCCCAGCGGCGAAGCATGCCAAAGTGCTTGATCTGTTTCTCGTATTTTTCCACGAAGGTC
TTGTGTTTCTGCTCCCTCACCTCCTCTGAGTCCTCCTCCGTCTTCTCGGGCTTGGTATTTACCATGCTCT
TGCTGAAGCCGTCTTTGCTGAGCGTGTCCACGTTCCAGGGCATGCTCTTCTCCTTCTTGCGCATCTCCTC
CAGCTTCTGCTCCCAGCTCCGCTCCTCCTTGCGCAGCTGCTGTGCCTCGGCCTGCAGGCGCTCCAGCTCT
GCCTTGCCGCCCTCGGCCACCTCCAGCTCCTTCAGTTTCCTCTGGCACTCGGCCACCTTGCGCTTGCACT
CGCGGCAGCCCCTGTCCAGTTCCTCCTTCTCCTTCTGGAACTGCTCCATGCGTTCCACCCGGGCCTGATG
CCGCCAGCGGAAGAGACTGGCCGTGTCGATGTTGGGGTGCGTCTCGTCTTCATCATCAGACACCTCAATG
TGGTCCCACACGCTGTAGTCCACCATGGATCTGTGATTGTAAATAAAATGTAATTTACAGTATAGTATTT
TAATTAATATACAAATGATTTGATAATAATTCTTATTTAACTATAATATATTGTGTTGGGTTGAATTAAA
GGTCCCGGCATCCTCAAATGCATAATTTCATAGTCCCCCTTGTTGTAAGTGATGCGTATTTCTGAATCTT
TGTAAAATAGCACACAAGACTCCAACGCGTTTGGCGTTTTATTTTCTTGCTCGACTCTAGTTTATTAGGC
CTCTAGAGATCCGTATTTATAGGTTTTTTTATTACAAAACTGTTACGAAAACAGTAAAATACTTATTTAT
TTGCGAGATGGTTATCATTTTAATTATCTCCATGATCCAATAACCTAGAATAAAGGGCCCGACCTTTAAT
TCAACCCAACACAATATATTATAGTTAAATAAGAATTATTATCAAATCATTTGTATATTAATTAAAATAC
TATACTGTAAATTACATTTTATTTACAATCACAGATCCCCGGGACTAGTAATAAAAGATGTTTATTTTCA
TTAGATGTGTGTGTTGGTTTTTTGTGTCTAGTAATAAAACCTAGAGGATCGATCCCCCGGATCTGATCAT
GGAGATAATTAAAATGATAACCATCTCGCAAATAAATAAGTATTTTACTGTTTTCGTAACAGTTTTGTAA
TAAAAAAACCTATAAATATCGGATCCATGCACCACCATCACCACCATCACCACGAGAACCTTTATTTCCA
AGGAAACATCATGCTCAACAACGATGAGCTCGAATTTGAACAAGCTCCAGAATTCCTGCTCGGCGACGGC
TCTTTCGGCTCCGTATACCGTGCTGCTTATGAAGGCGAAGAAGTCGCCGTAAAGATCTTCAACAAGCACA
CCTCGCTCCGTCTGCTCCGTCAGGAACTGGTCGTTCTGTGTCATCTGCACCATCCGAGCCTCATCTCCCT
GCTGGCCGCTGGCATCCGTCCTCGTATGCTGGTGATGGAGCTGGCATCCAAGGGCTCTCTCGACCGCCTG
CTGCAGCAGGACAAGGCTTCTCTGACCCGTACTCTGCAGCATCGTATCGCTCTGCATGTAGCTGACGGCC
TGCGTTATCTTCATTCTGCAATGATCATTTATCGCGACCTGAAACCTCATAATGTACTGCTGTTTACTCT
GTACCCGAACGCTGCCATCATCGCTAAGATTGCAGACTATGGTATTGCGCAGTACTGCTGCCGCATGGGC
ATTAAAACAAGCGAAGGTACGCCGGGTTTCCGTGCTCCAGAAGTGGCTCGTGGCAACGTTATTTACAACC
AGCAAGCTGACGTTTACTCGTTCGGTCTGCTCCTGTACGATATCCTGACTACCGGCGGCCGTATCGTAGA
AGGTCTGAAGTTCCCTAACGAATTCGACGAACTGGAAATCCAGGGCAAGCTGCCAGACCCGGTTAAAGAA
TACGGTTGCGCTCCGTGGCCGATGGTAGAGAAGCTCATCAAACAGTGCCTTAAAGAAAACCCTCAGGAAC
GTCCAACCTCTGCTCAAGTGTTCGACATCCTTAACAGCGCTGAACTCGTCTGTCTGACTTGATAAGCTTG
CGGCCGCACTCGAGCACCACCACCACCACCACTAACCTAGGTAGCTGAGCGCATGCAAGCTGATCCGGGT
TATTAGTACATTTATTAAGCGCTAGATTCTGTGCGTTGTTGATTTACAGACAATTGTTGTACGTATTTTA
ATAATTCATTAAATTTATAATCTTTAGGGTGGTATGTTAGAGCGAAAATCAAATGATTTTCAGCGTCTTT
ATATCTGAATTTAAATATTAAATCCTCAATAGATTTGTAAAATAGGTTTCGATTAGTTTCAAACAAGGGT
TGTTTTTCCGAACCGATGGCTGGACTATCTAATGGATTTTCGCTCAACGCCACAAAACTTGCCAAATCTT
GTAGCAGCAATCTAGCTTTGTCGATATTCGTTTGTGTTTTGTTTTGTAATAAAGGTTCGACGTCGTTCAA
AATATTATGCGCTTTTGTATTTCTTTCATCACTGTCGTTAGTGTACAATTGACTCGACGTAAACACGTTA
AATAGAGCTTGGACATATTTAACATCGGGCGTGTTAGCTTTATTAGGCCGATTATCGTCGTCGTCCCAAC
CCTCGTCGTTAGAAGTTGCTTCCGAAGACGATTTTGCCATAGCCACACGACGCCTATTAATTGTGTCGGC
TAACACGTCCGCGATCAAATTTGTAGTTGAGCTTTTTGGAATTATTTCTGATTGCGGGCGTTTTTGGGCG
GGTTTCAATCTAACTGTGCCCGATTTTAATTCAGACAACACGTTAGAAAGCGATGGTGCAGGCGGTGGTA
ACATTTCAGACGGCAAATCTACTAATGGCGGCGGTGGTGGAGCTGATGATAAATCTACCATCGGTGGAGG
CGCAGGCGGGGCTGGCGGCGGAGGCGGAGGCGGAGGTGGTGGCGGTGATGCAGACGGCGGTTTAGGCTCA
AATGTCTCTTTAGGCAACACAGTCGGCACCTCAACTATTGTACTGGTTTCGGGCGCCGTTTTTGGTTTGA
CCGGTCTGAGACGAGTGCGATTTTTTTCGTTTCTAATAGCTTCCAACAATTGTTGTCTGTCGTCTAAAGG
TGCAGCGGGTTGAGGTTCCGTCGGCATTGGTGGAGCGGGCGGCAATTCAGACATCGATGGTGGTGGTGGT
GGTGGAGGCGCTGGAATGTTAGGCACGGGAGAAGGTGGTGGCGGCGGTGCCGCCGGTATAATTTGTTCTG
GTTTAGTTTGTTCGCGCACGATTGTGGGCACCGGCGCAGGCGCCGCTGGCTGCACAACGGAAGGTCGTCT
GCTTCGAGGCAGCGCTTGGGGTGGTGGCAATTCAATATTATAATTGGAATACAAATCGTAAAAATCTGCT
ATAAGCATTGTAATTTCGCTATCGTTTACCGTGCCGATATTTAACAACCGCTCAATGTAAGCAATTGTAT
TGTAAAGAGATTGTCTCAAGCTCGGATCGATCCCGCACGCCGATAACAAGCCTTTTCATTTTTACTACAG
CATTGTAGTGGCGAGACACTTCGCTGTCGTCGAGGTTTAAACGCTTCCTCGCTCACTGACTCGCTGCGCT
CGGTCGTTCGGCTGCGGCGAGCGGTATCAGCTCACTCAAAGGCGGTAATACGGTTATCCACAGAATCAGG
GGATAACGCAGGAAAGAACATGTGAGCAAAAGGCCAGCAAAAGGCCAGGAACCGTAAAAAGGCCGCGTTG
CTGGCGTTTTTCCATAGGCTCCGCCCCCCTGACGAGCATCACAAAAATCGACGCTCAAGTCAGAGGTGGC
GAAACCCGACAGGACTATAAAGATACCAGGCGTTTCCCCCTGGAAGCTCCCTCGTGCGCTCTCCTGTTCC
GACCCTGCCGCTTACCGGATACCTGTCCGCCTTTCTCCCTTCGGGAAGCGTGGCGCTTTCTCATAGCTCA
CGCTGTAGGTATCTCAGTTCGGTGTAGGTCGTTCGCTCCAAGCTGGGCTGTGTGCACGAACCCCCCGTTC
AGCCCGACCGCTGCGCCTTATCCGGTAACTATCGTCTTGAGTCCAACCCGGTAAGACACGACTTATCGCC
ACTGGCAGCAGCCACTGGTAACAGGATTAGCAGAGCGAGGTATGTAGGCGGTGCTACAGAGTTCTTGAAG
TGGTGGCCTAACTACGGCTACACTAGAAGGACAGTATTTGGTATCTGCGCTCTGCTGAAGCCAGTTACCT
TCGGAAAAAGAGTTGGTAGCTCTTGATCCGGCAAACAAACCACCGCTGGTAGCGGTGGTTTTTTTGTTTG
CAAGCAGCAGATTACGCGCAGAAAAAAAGGATCTCAAGAAGATCCTTTGATCTTTTCTACGGGGTCTGAC
GCTCAGTGGAACGAAAACTCACGTTAAGGGATTTTGGTCATGAGATTATCAAAAAGGATCTTCACCTAGA
TCCTTTTAAATTAAAAATGAAGTTTTAAATCAATCTAAAGTATATATGAGTAAACTTGGTCTGACAGTTA
CCAATGCTTAATCAGTGAGGCACCTATCTCAGCGATCTGTCTATTTCGTTCATCCATAGTTGCCTGACTC
CCCGTCGTGTAGATAACTACGATACGGGAGGGCTTACCATCTGGCCCCAGTGCTGCAATGATACCGCGAG
ACCCACGCTCACCGGCTCCAGATTTATCAGCAATAAACCAGCCAGCCGGAAGGGCCGAGCGCAGAAGTGG
TCCTGCAACTTTATCCGCCTCCATCCAGTCTATTAATTGTTGCCGGGAAGCTAGAGTAAGTAGTTCGCCA
GTTAATAGTTTGCGCAACGTTGTTGCCATTGCTACAGGCATCGTGGTGTCACGCTCGTCGTTTGGTATGG
CTTCATTCAGCTCCGGTTCCCAACGATCAAGGCGAGTTACATGATCCCCCATGTTGTGCAAAAAAGCGGT
TAGCTCCTTCGGTCCTCCGATCGTTGTCAGAAGTAAGTTGGCCGCAGTGTTATCACTCATGGTTATGGCA
GCACTGCATAATTCTCTTACTGTCATGCCATCCGTAAGATGCTTTTCTGTGACTGGTGAGTACTCAACCA
AGTCATTCTGAGAATAGTGTATGCGGCGACCGAGTTGCTCTTGCCCGGCGTCAATACGGGATAATACCGC
GCCACATAGCAGAACTTTAAAAGTGCTCATCATTGGAAAACGTTCTTCGGGGCGAAAACTCTCAAGGATC
TTACCGCTGTTGAGATCCAGTTCGATGTAACCCACTCGTGCACCCAACTGATCTTCAGCATCTTTTACTT
TCACCAGCGTTTCTGGGTGAGCAAAAACAGGAAGGCAAAATGCCGCAAAAAAGGGAATAAGGGCGACACG
GAAATGTTGAATACTCATACTCTTCCTTTTTCAATATTATTGAAGCATTTATCAGGGTTATTGTCTCATG
AGCGGATACATATTTGAATGTATTTAGAAAAATAAACAAATAGGGGTTCCGCGCACATTTCCCCGAAAAG
TGCCACCTG
[124 nt withheld, positions 5680-5803]
C
[91 nt withheld, positions 5805-5895]
A
[49 nt withheld, positions 5897-5945]
CCTTTGACGTTGGAGTCCACGTTCTTT
[37 nt withheld, positions 5973-6009]
ACCCTATCTCGGTCTATTCTTTTGATTTATAAGGGATTTTGCCGATTTCGGCCTATTGGTTAAAAAATGA
GCTGATTTAACAAAAATTTAACGCGAATTTTAACAAAATATTAACGTTTACAATTTCCCATTCGCCATTC
AGGCTGCGCAACTGTTGGGAAGGGCGATCGGTGCGGGCCTCTTCGCTATTACGCCAGGAACGGCTCCGCC
CACTATTAATGAAATTAAAAATTCCAATTTTAAAAAACGCAGCAAGAGAAACATTTGTATGAAAGAATGC
GTAGAAGGAAAGAAAAATGTCGTCGACATGCTGAACAACAAGATTAATATGCCTCCGTGTATAAAAAAAA
TATTGAACGATTTGAAAGAAAACAATGTACCGCGCGGCGGTATGTACAGGAAGAGGTTTATACTAAACTG
TTACATTGCAAACGTGGTTTCGTGTGCCAAGTGTGAAAACCGATGTTTAATCAAGGCTCTGACGCATTTC
TACAACCACGACTCCAAGTGTGTGGGTGAAGTCATGCATCTTTTAATCAAATCCCAAGATGTGTATAAAC
CACCAAACTGCCAAAAAATGAAAACTGTCGACAAGCTCTGTCCGTTTGCTGGCAACTGCAAGGGTCTCAA
TCCTATTTGTAATTATTGAATAATAAAACAATTATAAATGCTAAATTTGTTTTTTATTAACGATACAAAC
CAAACGCAACAAGAACATTTGTAGTATTATCTATAATTGAAAACGCGTAGTTATAATCGCTGAGGTAATA
TTTAAAATCATTTTCAAATGATTCACAGTTAATTTGCGACAATATAATTTTATTTTCACATAAACTAGAC
GCCTTGTCGTCTTCTTCTTCGTATTCCTTCTCTTTTTCATTTTTCTCTTCATAAAAATTAACATAGTTAT
TATCGTATCCATATATGTATCTATCGTATAGAGTAAATTTTTTGTTGTCATAAATATATATGTCTTTTTT
AATGGGGTGTATAGTACCGCTGCGCATAGTTTTTCTGTAATTTACAACAGTGCTATTTTCTGGTAGTTCT
TCGGAGTGTGTTGCTTTAATTATTAAATTTATATAATCAATGAATTTGGGATCGTCGGTTTTGTACAATA
TGTTGCCGGCATAGTACGCAGCTTCTTCTAGTTCAATTACACCATTTTTTAGCAGCACCGGATTAACATA
ACTTTCCAAAATGTTGTACGAACCGTTAAACAAAAACAGTTCACCTCCCTTTTCTATACTATTGTCTGCG
AGCAGTTGTTTGTTGTTAAAAATAACAGCCATTGTAATGAGACGCACAAACTAATATCACAAACTGGAAA
TGTCTATCAATATATAGTTGCTGATCAGATCCTCATTGTTTGCCTCCCTGCTGCGGTTTTTCACCGAAGT
TCATGCCAGTCCAGCGTTTTTGCAGCAGAAAAGCCGCCGACTTCGGTTTGCGGTCGCGAGTGAAGATCCC
TTTCTTGTTACCGCCAACGCGCAATATGCCTTGCGAGGTCGCAAAATCGGCGAAATTCCATACCTGTTCA
CCGACGACGGCGCTGACGCGATCAAAGACGCGGTGATACATATCCAGCCATGCACACTGATACTCTTCAC
TCCACATGTCGGTGTACATTGAGTGCAGCCCGGCTAACGTATCCACGCCGTATTCGGTGATGATAATCGG
CTGATGCAGTTTCTCCTGCCAGGCCAGAAGTTCTTTTTCCAGTACCTTCTCTGCCGTTTCCAAATCGCCG
CTTTGGACATACCATCCGTAATAACGGTTCAGGCACAGCACATCAAAGAGATCGCTGATGGTATCGGTGT
GAGCGTCGCAGAACATTACATTGACGCAGGTGATCGGACGCGTCGGGTCGAGTTTACGCGTTGCTTCCGC
CAGTGGCGCGAAATATTCCCGTGCACCTTGCGGACGGGTATCCGGTTCGTTGGCAATACTCCACATCACC
ACGCTTGGGTGGTTTTTGTCACGCGCTATCAGCTCTTTAATCGCCTGTAAGTGCGCTTGCTGAGTTTCCC
CGTTGACTGCCTCTTCGCTGTACAGTTCTTTCGGCTTGTTGCCCGCTTCGAAACCAATGCCTAAAGAGAG
CGAAAAGCCGACAGCAGCAGTTTCATCAATCACCACGATGCCATGTTCATCTGCCCAGTCGAGCATCTCT
TCAGCGTAAGGGTAATGCGAGGTACGGTAGGAGTTGGCCCCAATCCAGTCCATTAATGCGTGGTCGTGCA
CCATCAGCACGTTATCGAATCCTTTGCCACGTAAGTCCGCATCTTCATGACGACCAAAGCCAGTAAAGTA
GAACGGTTTGTGGTTAATCAGGAACTGTTGGCCCTTCACTGCCACTGACCGGATGCCGACGCGAAGCGGG
TAGATATCACACTCTGTCTGGCTTTTGGCTGTGACGCACAGTTCATAGAGATAACCTTCACCCGGTTGCC
AGAGGTGCGGATTCACCACTTGCAAAGTCCCGCTAGTGCCTTGTCCAGTTGCAACCACCTGTTGATCCGC
ATCACGCAGTTCAACGCTGACATCACCATTGGCCACCACCTGCCAGTCAACAGACGCGTGGTTACAGTCT
TGCGCGACATGCGTCACCACGGTGATATCGTCCACCCAGGTGTTCGGCGTGGTGTAGAGCATTACGCTGC
GATGGATTCCGGCATAGTTAAAGAAATCATGGAAGTAAGACTGCTTTTTCTTGCCGTTTTCGTCGGTAAT
CACCATTCCCGGCGGGATAGTCTGCCAGTTCAGTTCGTTGTTCACACAAACGGTGATACGTACACTTTTC
CCGGCAATAACATACGGCGTGACATCGGCTTCAAATGGCGTATAGCCGCCCTGATGCTCCATCACTTCCT
GATTATTGACCCACACTTTGCCGTAATGAGTGACCGCATCGAAACGCAGCACGATACGCTGGCCTGCCCA
ACCTTTCGGTATAAAGACTTCGCGCTGATACCAGACGTTGCCCGCATAATTACGAATATCTGCATCGGCG
AACTGATCGTTAAAACTGCCTGGCACAGCAATTGCCCGGCTTTCTTGTAACGCGCTTTCCCACCAACGCT
GATCAATTCCACAGTTTTCGCGATCCAGACTGAATGCCCACAGGCCGTCGAGTTTTTTGATTTCACGGGT
TGGGGTTTCTACAGGACGGACCATATTTATAGGTGTAATTTATGTAGCTGTAATTTTTACCTTATTAATA
TTTTTTACGCTTTGCATTCGACGACTGAACTCCCAAATATATGTTTAACTCGTCTTGGTCGTTTGAATTT
TTGTTGCTGTGTTTCCTAATATTTTCCATCACCTTAAATATGTTATTGTAATCCTCAATGTTGAACTTGC
AATTGGACACGGCATAGTTTTCCATAGTCGTGTAAAACATGGTATTGGCTGCATTGTAATACATCCGACT
GAGCGGGTACGGATCTATGTGTTTGAGCAGCCTGTTCAAAAACTCTGCATCGTCGCAAAACGGAATTTCG
TCGACAGATCGTAACCACACAAAAAACCAACACACAGTTCTAATGAAAATAAAGAACTTTTATTATCCTC
AGGTCTAGCTGGAATTCTTATCAGGTTTCAGGCTCGGGCACACTGACATCCTTCTCATCGCCCGTCTTGG
GAACAGCTTCCAGTAATGGGTCCCCAGGACCTGCCTCCTCTCCCTCCTTGGCCTCGCTGGCCTTAGAGTT
GGGGACCCAGAGGCCAGAGTCAATGCAGCGCTGCATGTGGTACTTTGCGTCGGTGGGGTCCATCTTGCTG
ATGGCGTCCTGCAGCATCTGCACGTCCTTCACATCGAAGCACTTCTGGAGTTCCTCAGGGAGGGACTCGT
AGACCTCGACGGGGTCCAGGCCGCCGGGGCCGAGCCGCTTCTTGCGCTCCTCCTCCTCGTACTCCTTCAT
GGCCTTCTCGATGCGCAGCTTGGCACGGCCCCGCACACGCTCCTTGAAGGCTTCCAGCTCGTCGTTGAAG
CCCTCCATGTACTGGCGATCGGCTGTCTTAATCTTAGTGAAGAACTGCCGGAAGCAGGCCCGGGGGTCCA
CCTTTAGGCTCTTGGCCAGCTCCAGG
Features (pLannotate 1.2.2; 21 found; start..end, strand, type, name):
    665..774     -  promoter       p10 promoter: baculovirus promoter for expression in insect cells
    764..871     -  CDS            P26 (fragment): POXIN_NPVOP - Protein inferred from homology: Swiss-Prot protein existence level 3. Nuclease that cleaves host 2',3'-cGAMP. From Orgyia pseudotsugata multicapsid polyhedrosis virus (OpMNPV).
    925..1016    -  promoter       polyhedrin promoter: polh from Autographa californica; promoter for the baculovirus polyhedrin gene
   1041..1150    +  promoter       p10 promoter: baculovirus promoter for expression in insect cells
   1170..1217    +  polyA_signal   poly(A) signal: synthetic polyadenylation signal
   1256..1347    +  promoter       polyhedrin promoter: polh from Autographa californica; promoter for the baculovirus polyhedrin gene
   1405..2229    +  CDS            LRRK2 (fragment): LRRK2_HUMAN - Also known as PARK8. Experimental evidence at protein level: Swiss-Prot protein existence level 1. Serine/threonine-protein kinase which phosphorylates a broad range of proteins involved in multiple processes such as neuronal plasticity, autophagy, and vesicle trafficking (PubMed:20949042, PubMed:22012985, PubMed:26824392, PubMed:29125462, PubMed:28720718, PubMed:29127255, PubMed:30398148, PubMed:29212815, PubMed:30635421, PubMed:21850687, PubMed:23395371, PubMed:17114044, PubMed:24687852, PubMed:26014385, PubMed:25201882). Is a key regulator of RAB GTPases by regulating the GTP/
   2255..2272    +  CDS            9xHis (fragment): 9xHis affinity tag
   2309..3666    +  misc_recomb    baculovirus recombination region (ORF1629): contains part of ORF1629
   3664..3741    -  CDS            P61 (fragment): P78_NPVAC - Experimental evidence at protein level: Swiss-Prot protein existence level 1. Plays a role in the transport of the nucleocapsids from the cytoplasm toward the host nucleus together with the host actin- polymerizing Arp2/3 complex. From Autographa californica nuclear polyhedrosis virus (AcMNPV).
   3929..4517    -  rep_origin     ori: high-copy-number ColE1/pMB1/pBR322/pUC origin of replication
   4688..5548    -  CDS            AmpR: β-lactamase; bla; confers resistance to ampicillin, carbenicillin, and related antibiotics
   5549..5653    -  promoter       AmpR promoter: bla
   5680..6135    +  rep_origin     f1 ori (sequence partly withheld): f1 bacteriophage origin of replication; arrow indicates direction of (+) strand synthesis
   6140..6206    -  CDS            lacZα (fragment): LacZα fragment of β-galactosidase; lacZ fragment
   6534..6658    +  CDS            lef2: baculovirus late expression factor 2
   6696..7301    +  CDS            ORF603: baculovirus ORF603 protein
   7372..9177    -  CDS            GUS: β-glucuronidase; uidA (or gusA) from E. coli
   9192..9507    -  promoter       p6.9 promoter: Autographa californica p6.9; baculovirus late basic protein promoter
   9525..9573    -  polyA_signal   poly(A) signal: synthetic polyadenylation signal
   9618..656     -  CDS            CDC37 (across the origin): CDC37_HUMAN - Also known as CDC37A. Experimental evidence at protein level: Swiss-Prot protein existence level 1. Co-chaperone that binds to numerous kinases and promotes their interaction with the Hsp90 complex, resulting in stabilization and promotion of their activity (PubMed:8666233). Inhibits HSP90AA1 ATPase activity (PubMed:23569206). From Homo sapiens (Human).
