[The description below was written by a language model from this plasmid's Addgene catalogue record and pLannotate feature annotations shown in this document.]
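Description:
pBACgus4x/cdc37/LRRK2 1867-2141 is a baculovirus transfer plasmid built on a Novagen pBACgus4x multi-promoter backbone that already carries a CDC37 cassette. It is intended for producing recombinant protein in insect cells. In bacteria it is maintained as a high-copy plasmid through a ColE1/pUC-type origin with ampicillin selection (AmpR under its own bla promoter), and it also contains an f1 phage origin. The expression region is flanked by baculoviral sequences: lef2 and ORF603 on one side and part of ORF1629 on the other. These provide the homology for recombination into a baculovirus genome at the polyhedrin locus. A β-glucuronidase (GUS) gene driven by the late p6.9 promoter lies inside these arms and serves as a reporter for identifying recombinant virus.

The backbone has two divergent pairs of very late promoters (two p10 and two polyhedrin). One polyhedrin promoter drives a wild-type human LRRK2 fragment covering residues 1867–2141, which the record describes as carrying an N-terminal His tag followed by a TEV protease site for affinity purification and tag removal. The annotation also detects a short His-tag sequence just downstream of the insert; whether it is in frame and expressed is not stated. Human CDC37, annotated across the plasmid's numbering origin, sits directly downstream of the oppositely oriented p10 promoter and ends at a synthetic poly(A) signal. CDC37 is a co-chaperone that recruits kinases to Hsp90, so its co-expression, noted by the depositor, is presumably meant to improve folding and stability of the LRRK2 fragment. The record does not give a specific application beyond expression, but the design suits production of this Parkinson's disease-linked protein region for biochemical or structural work.
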