Addgene plasmid #40368: pBACgus4x/cdc37/LRRK2 1867-2141
Depositing lab: Michael J Fox Foundation MJFF. Depositing organization: Michael J Fox Foundation.
Backbone
  Vector backbone: pBACgus4x/cdc37
  Backbone manufacturer: Novagen
  Vector type: Baculovirus
Growth in bacteria
  Bacterial resistance: Ampicillin, 100 μg/mL
  Growth temperature: 37°C
  Growth strain: Top10
  Copy number: High Copy
Gene/Insert
  Gene/Insert name: LRRK2
  Species: H. sapiens (human)
  Mutation: WT, aa1867-2141
  Entrez Gene: LRRK2 (a.k.a. AURA17, DARDARIN, PARK8, RIPK7, ROCO2)
  Promoter: polH
  Tag / fusion protein: HisTev (N terminal on insert)
  Cloning method: Restriction Enzyme; 5′ cloning site BamHI (destroyed during cloning); 3′ cloning site HindIII (destroyed during cloning)
  Sequencing primers: 5′ DSP2466For:GAATTTCGTCGACAGATC; 3′ DSP2466Rev:AATAACCCGGATCAGCTT
Terms and licenses: Academic/Nonprofit Terms; Industry Terms
Depositor comments: Co-expresses cdc37
How to cite: pBACgus4x/cdc37/LRRK2 1867-2141 was a gift from Michael J Fox Foundation MJFF (Addgene plasmid # 40368 ; http://n2t.net/addgene:40368 ; RRID:Addgene_40368)
