>Addgene plasmid #40368 | pBACgus4x/cdc37/LRRK2 1867-2141 | addgene partial sequence | sequence record 52948 | DSP2466Rev 5'-AATAACCCGGATCAGCTT-3'
TCGAGTGCGGCCGCAAGCTTATCATCAAGTCAGACAGACGAGTTCAGCGCTGTTAAGGATGTCGAACACT
TGAGCAGAGGTTGGACGTTCCTGAGGGTTTTCTTTAAGGCACTGTTTGATGAGCTTCTCTACCATCGGCC
ACGGAGCGCAACCGTATTCTTTAACCGGGTCTGGCAGCTTGCCCTGGATTTCCAGTTCGTCGAATTCGTT
AGGGAACTTCAGACCTTCTACGATACGGCCGCCGGTAGTCAGGATATCGTACAGGAGCAGACCGAACGAG
TAAACGTCAGCTTGCTGGTTGTAAATAACGTTGCCACGAGCCACTTCTGGAGCACGGAAACCCGGCGTAC
CTTCGCTTGTTTTAATGCCCATGCGGCAGCAGTACTGCGCAATACCATAGTCTGCAATCTTAGCGATGAT
GGCAGCGTTCGGGTACAGAGTAAACAGCAGTACATTATGAGGTTTCAGGTCGCGATAAATGATCATTGCA
GAATGAAGATAACGCAGGCCGTCAGCTACATGCAGAGCGATACGATGCTGCAGAGTACGGGTCAGAGAAG
CCTTGTCCTGCTGCAGCAGGCGGTCGAGAGAGCCCTTGGATGCCAGCTCCATCACCAGCATACGAGGACG
GATGCCAGCGGCCAGCAGGGAGATGAGGCTCGGATGGTGCAGATGACACAGAACGACCAGTTCCTGACGG
AGCAGACGGAGCGAGGTGTGCTTGTTGAAGATCTTTACGGCGACTTCTTCGCCTTCATAAGCAGCACGGT
ATACGGAGCCGAAAGAGCCGTCGCCGAGCAGGAATTCTGGAGCTTGTTCAAATTCGAGCTCATCGTTGTT
GAGCATGATGTTTCCTTGGAAATAAAGGTTCTCG
