>Addgene plasmid #40368 | pBACgus4x/cdc37/LRRK2 1867-2141 | addgene partial sequence | sequence record 52949 | DSP2466For 5'-GAATTTCGTCGACAGATC-3'
AAAGAACTTTTATTATCCTCAGGTCTAGCTGGAATTCTTATCAGGTTTCAGGCTCGGGCACACTGACATC
CTTCTCATCGCCCGTCTTGGGAACAGCTTCCAGTAATGGGTCCCCAGGACCTGCCTCCTCTCCCTCCTTG
GCCTCGCTGGCCTTAGAGTTGGGGACCCAGAGGCCAGAGTCAATGCAGCGCTGCATGTGGTACTTTGCGT
CGGTGGGGTCCATCTTGCTGATGGCGTCCTGCAGCATCTGCACGTCCTTCACATCGAAGCACTTCTGGAG
TTCCTCAGGGAGGGACTCGTAGACCTCGACGGGGTCCAGGCCGCCGGGGCCGAGCCGCTTCTTGCGCTCC
TCCTCCTCGTACTCCTTCATGGCCTTCTCGATGCGCAGCTTGGCACGGCCCCGCACACGCTCCTTGAAGG
CTTCCAGCTCGTCGTTGAAGCCCTCCATGTACTGGCGATCGGCTGTCTTAATCTTAGTGAAGAACTGCCG
GAAGCAGGCCCGGGGGTCCACCTTTAGGCTCTTGGCCAGCTCCAGGATAAATTGCATGACGATTGTCTGG
TGGGCCACCTGCTCCATGAGTGCACATTTCTCCTCCACCTCTAGGTCAATGCACCAAATGACCAGGTAAT
TGGCTGTCTCCTCGCACACCAGGTGGACGTTGTCTGACAGGTACTTTTGGCTGTCATCCCAGCGGCGAAG
CATGCCAAAGTGCTTGATCTGTTTCTCGTATTTTTCCACGAAGGTCTTGTGTTTCTGCTCCCTCACCTCC
TCTGAGTCCTCCTCCGTCTTCTCGGGCTTGGTATTTACCATGCTCTTGCTGAAGCCGTCTTTGCTGAGCG
TGTCCACGTTCC
